Addgene plasmid #49332: CaV1.3e[8a,11,31b,Δ32,Δ42a]
Purpose: Repaired Addgene #26577 to agree with the rat ref sequence. Repairs are @: nt 6224 (GCC->GTC) [Ala->Val]; nt 3310 (GTG->GCG) [Val->Ala]; nt 731 (TCA->GGA) [Ser->Gly].
Depositing lab: Diane Lipscombe. Depositing organization: Brown University. Publication: Neuronal Ca(V)1.3alpha(1) L-type channels activate at relatively hyperpolarized membrane potentials and are incompletely inhibited by dihydropyridines. Xu W, Lipscombe D. J Neurosci. 2001 Aug 15. 21(16):5944-51. PubMed 11487617.
Backbone
  Vector backbone: pcDNA6/V5-His ABC
  Backbone manufacturer: Invitrogen
  Backbone size w/o insert (bp): 5100
  Vector type: Mammalian Expression
Growth in bacteria
  Bacterial resistance: Ampicillin, 100 μg/mL
  Growth temperature: 30°C
  Growth strain: Top10F'
  Copy number: Unknown
Gene/Insert
  Gene/Insert name: CACNA1D (alt names: calcium channel, voltage-dependent, L type, alpha 1D subunit; Cav1.3)
  Species: R. norvegicus (rat)
  Insert size (bp): 6400
  Mutation: Contains exons 8a, 11, and 31b.Exons 32 and 42a are deleted. Exon 42a was replaced by exons 42 & 49.
  Entrez Gene: Cacna1d
  Promoter: CMV
  Cloning method: Restriction Enzyme; 5′ cloning site NheI (not destroyed); 3′ cloning site SacI (not destroyed)
  Sequencing primers: 5′ CMV-Fwd; 3′ BGH-rev
Terms and licenses: Academic/Nonprofit Terms; Industry Terms: Not Available to Industry
Depositor comments: Isolated from superior cervical ganglia. For more information about this plasmid: http://neuroscience.brown.edu/LipscombeLab/homepage/otherpages/clonespage/clonespage1.htm
How to cite: CaV1.3e[8a,11,31b,Δ32,Δ42a] was a gift from Diane Lipscombe (Addgene plasmid # 49332 ; http://n2t.net/addgene:49332 ; RRID:Addgene_49332)
