[The description below was written by a language model from this plasmid's Addgene catalogue record and pLannotate feature annotations shown in this document.]
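Description:
CaV1.3e[8a,11,31b,Δ32,Δ42a] is a mammalian expression plasmid built on the Invitrogen pcDNA6/V5-His backbone. It carries a full-length rat CACNA1D cDNA encoding the CaV1.3 α1D pore-forming subunit of the L-type voltage-gated calcium channel. The insert of about 6.4 kb was isolated from superior cervical ganglia and cloned between NheI and SacI sites. It represents a defined splice isoform that includes exons 8a, 11 and 31b and lacks exons 32 and 42a, with exon 42a replaced by exons 42 and 49. This version is a repaired derivative of an earlier deposited clone: three codons were corrected (Ser→Gly, Val→Ala and Ala→Val) so that the coding sequence agrees with the rat reference.

Transcription is driven by the CMV immediate-early enhancer/promoter and terminated by the bGH polyadenylation signal. A T7 promoter upstream of the insert allows in vitro transcription. The feature table places a V5 epitope just downstream of the annotated Cacna1d reading frame, but the record does not say whether the tag is fused in frame or lies behind a stop codon. A separate SV40 early promoter/EM7 cassette expresses blasticidin S deaminase, followed by an SV40 poly(A) signal, which permits blasticidin selection of stable mammalian lines. In E. coli the plasmid replicates from a ColE1/pUC-type origin and is selected with ampicillin through β-lactamase; an f1 origin is also present. Several small annotated fragments (HIV LTR, bleomycin-resistance and lac elements) appear to be backbone remnants or short similarity hits rather than functional parts. The sequenced plasmid is about 11.5 kb. It is suited to heterologous expression of this neuronal CaV1.3 isoform, for example to study its activation voltage range and dihydropyridine sensitivity.
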