Features (pLannotate 1.2.2; 23 found; start..end, strand, type, name):
     30..82      -  misc_feature   bom (fragment): basis of mobility region from pBR322
    237..616     +  enhancer       CMV enhancer: human cytomegalovirus immediate early enhancer
    617..820     +  promoter       CMV promoter: human cytomegalovirus (CMV) immediate early promoter
    816..849     +  LTR            5' LTR (truncated) (fragment): truncated 5' long terminal repeat (LTR) from HIV-1
    865..883     +  promoter       T7 promoter: promoter for bacteriophage T7 RNA polymerase
    917..7378    +  CDS            Cacna1d: CAC1D_MOUSE - Also known as Cach3, Cacn4, Cacnl1a2, Cchl1a2. Experimental evidence at protein level: Swiss-Prot protein existence level 1. Voltage-sensitive calcium channels (VSCC) mediate the entry of calcium ions into excitable cells and are also involved in a variety of calcium-dependent processes, including muscle contraction, hormone or neurotransmitter release, gene expression, cell motility, cell division and cell death. The isoform alpha-1D gives rise to L-type calcium currents. Long-lasting (L-type) calcium channels belong to the 'high-voltage activated' (HVA) group. They are blocked
   7399..7440    +  CDS            V5 tag: epitope tag from simian virus 5
   7496..7720    +  polyA_signal   bGH poly(A) signal: bovine growth hormone polyadenylation signal
   7724..7745    +  promoter       SV40 promoter (fragment): SV40 enhancer and early promoter
   7766..8194    +  rep_origin     f1 ori (sequence partly withheld): f1 bacteriophage origin of replication; arrow indicates direction of (+) strand synthesis
   8247..8457    +  promoter       SV40 promoter: SV40 early promoter
   8513..8560    +  promoter       EM7 promoter: synthetic bacterial promoter&nbsp
   8579..8977    +  CDS            BSD: blasticidin S deaminase; Aspergillus terreus BSD; confers resistance to blasticidin
   8978..9005    +  CDS            BleoR (fragment): antibiotic-binding protein; Sh ble from Streptoalloteichus hindustanus; confers resistance to bleomycin, phleomycin, and Zeocin™
   9015..9140    +  CDS            ble (fragment): BLE_KLEPN - Experimental evidence at protein level: Swiss-Prot protein existence level 1. Binding protein with a strong affinity to the bleomycin family of antibiotics. Binds to CL990; an antimitotic-antibiotic compound. From Klebsiella pneumoniae.
   9135..9256    +  polyA_signal   SV40 poly(A) signal: SV40 polyadenylation signal
   9327..9349    -  protein_bind   lac operator (fragment): The lac repressor binds to the lac operator to inhibit transcription in E. coli. This inhibition can be relieved by adding lactose or isopropyl-β-D-thiogalactopyranoside (IPTG). lac repressor encoded by lacI
   9353..9383    -  promoter       lac promoter: promoter for the E. coli lac operon
   9398..9419    -  protein_bind   CAP binding site: CAP binding activates transcription in the presence of cAMP. E. coli catabolite activator protein
   9432..9524    -  CDS            lacI (fragment): lac repressor; lacI; The lac repressor binds to the lac operator to inhibit transcription in E. coli. This inhibition can be relieved by adding lactose or isopropyl-β-D-thiogalactopyranoside (IPTG).
   9707..10295   -  rep_origin     ori: high-copy-number ColE1/pMB1/pBR322/pUC origin of replication
  10466..11326   -  CDS            AmpR: β-lactamase; bla; confers resistance to ampicillin, carbenicillin, and related antibiotics
  11327..11431   -  promoter       AmpR promoter: bla
>Addgene plasmid #49332 | CaV1.3e[8a,11,31b,Δ32,Δ42a] | addgene full sequence | sequence record 215242 | Addgene NGS Result
TCGACGGATCGGGAGATCTCCCGATCCCCTATGGTGCACTCTCAGTACAATCTGCTCTGATGCCGCATAG
TTAAGCCAGTATCTGCTCCCTGCTTGTGTGTTGGAGGTCGCTGAGTAGTGCGCGAGCAAAATTTAAGCTA
CAACAAGGCAAGGCTTGACCGACAATTGCATGAAGAATCTGCTTAGGGTTAGGCGTTTTGCGCTGCTTCG
CGATGTACGGGCCAGATATACGCGTTGACATTGATTATTGACTAGTTATTAATAGTAATCAATTACGGGG
TCATTAGTTCATAGCCCATATATGGAGTTCCGCGTTACATAACTTACGGTAAATGGCCCGCCTGGCTGAC
CGCCCAACGACCCCCGCCCATTGACGTCAATAATGACGTATGTTCCCATAGTAACGCCAATAGGGACTTT
CCATTGACGTCAATGGGTGGAGTATTTACGGTAAACTGCCCACTTGGCAGTACATCAAGTGTATCATATG
CCAAGTACGCCCCCTATTGACGTCAATGACGGTAAATGGCCCGCCTGGCATTATGCCCAGTACATGACCT
TATGGGACTTTCCTACTTGGCAGTACATCTACGTATTAGTCATCGCTATTACCATGGTGATGCGGTTTTG
GCAGTACATCAATGGGCGTGGATAGCGGTTTGACTCACGGGGATTTCCAAGTCTCCACCCCATTGACGTC
AATGGGAGTTTGTTTTGGCACCAAAATCAACGGGACTTTCCAAAATGTCGTAACAACTCCGCCCCATTGA
CGCAAATGGGCGGTAGGCGTGTACGGTGGGAGGTCTATATAAGCAGAGCTCTCTGGCTAACTAGAGAACC
CACTGCTTACTGGCTTATCGAAATTAATACGACTCACTATAGGGAGACCCAAGCTGGCTAGCTGTTCGTG
GAAATGCAGCATCAACGGCAGCAGCAAGAGGACCACGCGAACGAGGCAAACTATGCAAGAGGCACCAGAC
TCCCTATTTCTGGTGAAGGACCAACTTCTCAGCCGAACAGCTCCAAGCAAACCGTCCTGTCTTGGCAAGC
TGCAATTGATGCTGCTAGACAGGCCAAGGCCGCCCAGACCATGAGCACGTCTGCACCCCCACCTGTAGGA
TCTCTCTCCCAAAGAAAACGTCAGCAATACGCCAAGAGCAAAAAACAGGGTAACTCGTCTAACAGCCGAC
CTGCCCGTGCCCTCTTCTGTTTATCCCTCAATAACCCCATCCGAAGAGCCTGCATTAGTATAGTGGATTG
GAAACCATTTGACATATTTATATTATTGGCTATTTTTGCCAATTGTGTGGCCTTAGCTATTTACATCCCG
TTCCCTGAAGATGATTCTAATTCAACAAATCATAACTTGGAAAAAGTAGAATATGCCTTCCTGATTATCT
TTACAGTGGAGACATTTCTGAAGATTATAGCGTACGGACTGCTGCTGCATCCTAATGCTTACGTTAGGAA
CGGATGGAACTTACTGGATTTTGTTATAGTAATAGTAGGATTGTTTAGTGTAATTTTGGAACAATTAACC
AAAGAAACAGAAGGCGGGAACCACTCTAGTGGCAAATCAGGAGGCTTTGATGTCAAAGCCCTCCGTGCCT
TCCGAGTGTTAAGACCGCTTCGACTTGTATCAGGAGTGCCCAGTTTACAAGTTGTTCTGAACTCCATTAT
AAAAGCCATGGTCCCCCTCCTCCACATAGCCCTTTTGGTGTTATTCGTAATTATCATCTATGCGATTATA
GGGTTGGAACTTTTTATTGGAAAAATGCACAAAACCTGTTTTTTTGCTGACTCAGATATAGTAGCTGAAG
AGGACCCAGCTCCATGCGCGTTCTCAGGGAATGGACGCCAGTGTGCCGCCAATGGCACGGAATGTAGGAG
CGGCTGGGTCGGCCCCAATGGAGGCATCACTAATTTTGACAACTTTGCCTTTGCCATGCTCACTGTGTTC
CAGTGCATCACCATGGAGGGCTGGACAGATGTGCTCTACTGGGTTAATGATGCGATAGGATGGGAGTGGC
CATGGGTGTATTTTGTTAGTCTGATCATCCTTGGCTCATTTTTCGTCCTTAACCTGGTTCTTGGTGTCCT
TAGTGGAGAATTCTCAAAGGAAAGAGAGAAGGCTAAAGCACGTGGAGATTTCCAGAAGCTTCGGGAGAAG
CAGCAGCTGGAAGAGGATCTCAAGGGCTACTTGGACTGGATCACCCAGGCAGAAGACATAGATCCTGAGA
ATGAAGAGGAGGGTGGAGAGGAGGGCAAACGAAACACTAGCATGCCCACCAGTGAGACCGAATCTGTGAA
CACAGAGAACGTAAGTGGTGAAGGCGAGACCCAGGGATGCTGTGGAAGTCTCTGGTGCTGGTGGAAAAGA
AGAGGCGCGGCCAAGACTGGGCCCTCTGGGTGTCGGCGGTGGGGCCAAGCCATCTCGAAATCCAAGCTCA
GCCGTCGGTGGCGTCGCTGGAACCGGTTCAATCGCAGGAGATGCAGGGCAGCTGTGAAGTCTGTCACGTT
TTACTGGCTGGTGATCGTTCTGGTGTTTCTCAACACTCTGACGATTTCCTCTGAGCACTACAATCAGCCA
GACTGGCTGACGCAGATTCAAGATATAGCGAACAAAGTGCTCTTGGCTTTGTTCACCTGTGAGATGCTGG
TGAAGATGTACAGCCTGGGCCTCCAGGCCTACTTCGTCTCTCTCTTCAACCGCTTCGATTGCTTTGTGGT
GTGTGGGGGAATCACCGAAACCATCCTGGTGGAACTGGAGCTCATGTCTCCCCTGGGCGTCTCTGTGTTC
CGGTGTGTACGTCTCCTGAGGATCTTCAAAGTGACCAGGCACTGGACTTCCCTGAGCAACTTGGTGGCGT
CCCTGTTAAACTCCATGAAGTCCATCGCCTCTCTGCTGTTGCTGCTCTTCCTCTTCATCATCATCTTCTC
CCTGCTGGGGATGCAGCTGTTCGGAGGGAAGTTCAATTTCGATGAGACACAGACCAAGCGAAGCACCTTC
GACAACTTCCCACAGGCGCTCCTGACTGTGTTCCAGATCCTGACGGGCGAAGACTGGAATGCGGTGATGT
ATGACGGCATCATGGCCTACGGAGGCCCGTCCTCCTCTGGAATGATTGTCTGTATTTACTTCATCATCCT
TTTCATCTGTGGTAACTATATCCTGCTGAACGTCTTCTTGGCCATTGCTGTAGACAATTTGGCTGATGCT
GAAAGTCTGAACACTGCTCAGAAAGAGGAAGCCGAAGAAAAAGAAAGGAAAAAAATTGCCAGAAAAGAAA
GCCTAGAAAACAAAAAAAACAACAAACCAGAGGTCAACCAGATAGCCAACAGTGACAACAAGGTTACTAT
TGATGACTATCAAGAGGAGGCTGAAGATAAGGACCCTTATCCACCCTGCGATGTGCCAGTAGGTGAAGAG
GAAGAGGAGGAGGAAGAGGACGAGCCTGAGGTTCCTGCTGGTCCCCGTCCTCGAAGAATCTCAGAGTTGA
ACATGAAGGAGAAAATTGCGCCCATCCCCGAAGGAAGCGCATTCTTCATTCTTAGCAAGACCAACCCGAT
CCGTGTGGGTTGCCACAAACTCATCAACCACCACATCTTCACCAACCTCATCCTGGTCTTCATCATGCTG
AGCAGCGCTGCCCTGGCCGCAGAGGATCCCATCCGCAGCCACTCCTTCCGCAACACTATACTGGGCTACT
TTGACTATGCTTTCACAGCCATCTTTACGGTTGAAATCCTGTTAAAGATGACAACTTTTGGAGCGTTCTT
GCACAAAGGGGCTTTCTGTAGGAACTACTTCAATTTGCTGGACATGCTGGTCGTTGGGGTGTCTCTGGTG
TCATTTGGGATTCAATCCAGTGCCATCTCGGTTGTGAAGATTCTGAGGGTCTTAAGGGTCTTGAGGCCTC
TCAGAGCAATCAACAGAGCAAAAGGACTTAAGCACGTGGTCCAGTGTGTCTTTGTGGCCATCCGAACCAT
CGGCAACATCATGATCGTCACGACCCTGCTCCAGTTCATGTTTGCTTGCATTGGGGTCCAGCTGTTCAAG
GGGAAGTTCTACCGTTGCACAGATGAGGCCAAAAGTAACCCCGAGGAGTGCAGGGGGCTTTTCATCCTTT
ATAAGGACGGCGATGTCGACAGTCCCGTGGTCCGTGAGAGGATCTGGCAAAACAGTGATTTCAATTTCGA
CAATGTCCTTTCGGCTATGATGGCGCTCTTCACGGTCTCGACTTTTGAGGGCTGGCCCGCGTTGCTGTAC
AAAGCTATTGACTCAAACGGAGAGAACGTTGGTCCTGTCTACAACTACCGTGTGGAGATCTCCATCTTCT
TCATTATCTACATCATCATCGTGGCCTTCTTCATGATGAATATCTTCGTGGGCTTCGTCATCGTCACCTT
CCAGGAGCAGGGAGAAAAGGAGTATAAGAACTGTGAGCTGGACAAAAATCAGCGTCAGTGTGTGGAATAT
GCCTTGAAGGCCCGCCCCTTAAGGAGATACATCCCCAAAAACCCATACCAGTACAAGTTCTGGTACGTGG
TGAACTCCTCGCCTTTCGAATATATGATGTTTGTCCTCATCATGCTCAACACGCTCTGCCTGGCCATGCA
GCACTATGAGCAATCCAAGATGTTCAATGACGCCATGGACATTCTGAACATGGTCTTCACGGGGGTCTTC
ACCGTTGAGATGGTTTTGAAAGTCATCGCATTTAAGCCCAAGCACTATTTCACTGATGCATGGAATACTT
TTGATGCCTTAATTGTTGTCGGTAGCGTCGTTGATATTGCTATAACTGAAGTGAATAACTCTGAAGAGAG
CAATAGAATCTCCATCACCTTTTTCCGTCTTTTCCGAGTGATGCGGTTGGTGAAGCTTCTCAGCAGAGGG
GAAGGCATCCGGACTCTGCTATGGACCTTCATTAAGTCCTTCCAGGCACTCCCATATGTCGCCCTCCTCA
TTGCCATGCTCTTCTTCATCTACGCCGTCATTGGCATGCAGATGTTTGGGAAGGTTGCCATGAGAGATAA
CAACCAGATCAATAGGAACAACAACTTCCAGACGTTTCCCCAGGCAGTGCTGCTGCTCTTCAGGTGTGCA
ACAGGGGAGGCCTGGCAGGAGATCATGCTCGCCTGCCTCCCTGGGAAGCTGTGTGACCCGGACTCAGATT
ACAACCCAGGAGAGGAATATACTTGTGGGAGCAACTTTGCCATTGTCTACTTCATCAGCTTTTACATGCT
CTGTGCGTTCCTGATCATCAACCTCTTCGTGGCTGTCATCATGGACAATTTTGACTATCTGACGAGGGAC
TGGTCTATTCTGGGGCCTCACCACTTGGACGAATTCAAAAGAATATGGTCTGAATATGACCCCGAGGCAA
AGGGAAGGATAAAACACCTTGATGTGGTCACTTTGCTCCGACGTATCCAGCCTCCCCTGGGATTTGGAAA
GTTGTGTCCACACCGAGTGGCGTGTAAGAGATTGGTCGCCATGAACATGCCTCTCAACAGTGATGGGACA
GTCATGTTCAATGCAACTCTGTTTGCTTTGGTACGGACGGCTCTCAAGATCAAGACTGAAGGCAACCTGG
AGCAAGCTAATGAAGAGCTCCGCGCTGTGATAAAGAAAATCTGGAAGAAGACAAGCATGAAGCTACTTGA
CCAAGTTGTCCCTCCAGCTGGTGATGATGAGGTAACCGTGGGGAAGTTCTATGCCACTTTCCTGATACAG
GACTACTTTAGGAAATTCAAGAAGCGGAAAGAGCAAGGCCTGGTGGGGAAATACCCTGCGAAGAACACCA
CGATCGCCCTACAGGCGGGATTAAGGACCCTGCATGACATTGGGCCAGAAATCCGACGGGCTATATCCTG
TGACTTGCAAGATGACGAACCAGAAGACTCCAAACCAGAAGAGGAAGATGTATTCAAAAGAAATGGTGCC
CTGCTTGGAAACTATGTCAATCATGTTAATAGTGATAGGAGAGAGTCCCTTCAGCAGACCAATACCACCC
ACCGTCCCCTGCATGTCCAAAGGCCTTCAATTCCACCTGCAAGTGATACTGAGAAACCGCTGTTTCCTCC
AGCAGGAAATTCGGTGTGTCATAACCATCATAACCATAATTCCATAGGGAAGCAAGTTCCCACCTCCACA
AATGCCAATCTCAATAACGCCAATATGTCCAAAGCTGCCCACGGAAAGCGGCCCAGCATTGGGGACCTTG
AGCATGTGTCTGAAAACGGCCATTACTCCTACAAGCACGACCGAGAGCTTCAAAGAAGGTCCAGTATTAA
AAGAACCCGCTATTATGAAACTTACATTAGGTCTGAGTCAGGAGACGAGCAGCTTCCAACCATTTGCCGT
GAAGACCCTGAGATACACGGCTACTTCCGAGACCCCCGCTGCTTCGGGGAGCAGGAATATTTCAGTAGCG
AGGAGTGCTGTGAGGATGACAGTTCTCCCACCTGGAGCAGGCAAAACTACAGCTATTACAACAGGTACCC
AGGCAGCTCCATGGACTTTGAGAGGCCCCGAGGCTACCATCACCCCCAAGGTTTCTTAGAAGATGACGAC
TCTCCCATTGGCTATGACTCACGGAGATCTCCAAGAAGACGCCTTCTACCTCCTACCCCACCATCCCATC
GGAGGTCCTCCTTCAACTTTGAGTGTCTGCGCAGGCAAAACAGCCAAGATGACGTCCTTCCGTCGCCTGC
CCTGCCTCACCGCGCTGCCCTGCCCCTGCACCTTATGCAGCAGCAGATCATGGCCGTTGCAGGCCTAGAT
TCCAGTAAAGCCCAGAAGTACTCGCCGAGCCACTCTACCCGGTCATGGGCCACCCCTCCAGCAACCCCTC
CGTACCGAGACTGGACCCCATGCTACACCCCTTTGATCCAGGTGGATCGCTCAGAGTCTATGGACCAGGT
CAATGGCAGCCTGCCGTCGCTACACCGCAGTTCCTGGTATACAGATGAACCCGACATCTCCTATAGGACT
TTCACACCGGCCAGCCTGACCGTCCCCAGCAGCTTCCGGAACAAAAACAGCGACAAGCAGAGGAGTGCAG
ACAGCCTGGTGGAAGCAGTCCTGATATCCGAAGGCTTGGGACGCTACGCAAGGGACCCAAAATTTGTCTC
AGCAACAAAACATGAGATCGCCGATGCCTGTGACCTAACCATAGACGAGATGGAGAGCGCGGCCAGCACC
CTGCTCAATGGAAGCGTGTGTCCTCGAGCCAACGGGGACATGGGCCCCATCTCACACCGCCAGGACTATG
AGCTCCAGGACTTTGGTCCTGGCTACAGTGACGAGGAACCAGACCCTGGGCGAGAGGAAGAGGACCTGGC
AGATGAAATGATTTGCATCACCACCTTGTAGCAATCCCGCGGTTCGAAGGTAAGCCTATCCCTAACCCTC
TCCTCGGTCTCGATTCTACGCGTACCGGTCATCATCACCATCACCATTGAGTTTAAACCCGCTGATCAGC
CTCGACTGTGCCTTCTAGTTGCCAGCCATCTGTTGTTTGCCCCTCCCCCGTGCCTTCCTTGACCCTGGAA
GGTGCCACTCCCACTGTCCTTTCCTAATAAAATGAGGAAATTGCATCGCATTGTCTGAGTAGGTGTCATT
CTATTCTGGGGGGTGGGGTGGGGCAGGACAGCAAGGGGGAGGATTGGGAAGACAATAGCAGGCATGCTGG
GGATGCGGTGGGCTCTATGGCTTCTGAGGCGGAAAGAACCAGCTGGGGCTCTAGGGGGTATCCCC
[124 nt withheld, positions 7766-7889]
C
[91 nt withheld, positions 7891-7981]
A
[49 nt withheld, positions 7983-8031]
CCTTTGACGTTGGAGTCCACGTTCTTT
[37 nt withheld, positions 8059-8095]
ACCCTATCTCGGTCTATTCTTTTGATTTATAAGGGATTTTGCCGATTTCGGCCTATTGGTTAAAAAATGA
GCTGATTTAACAAAAATTTAACGCGAATTAATTCTGTGGAATGTGTGTCAGTTAGGGTGTGGAAAGTCCC
CAGGCTCCCCAGCAGGCAGAAGTATGCAAAGCATGCATCTCAATTAGTCAGCAACCATAGTCCCGCCCCT
AACTCCGCCCATCCCGCCCCTAACTCCGCCCAGTTCCGCCCATTCTCCGCCCCATGGCTGACTAATTTTT
TTTATTTATGCAGAGGCCGAGGCCGCCTCTGCCTCTGAGCTATTCCAGAAGTAGTGAGGAGGCTTTTTTG
GAGGCCTAGGCTTTTGCAAAAAGCTCCCGGGAGCTTGTATATCCATTTTCGGATCTGATCAGCACGTGTT
GACAATTAATCATCGGCATAGTATATCGGCATAGTATAATACGACAAGGTGAGGAACTAAACCATGGCCA
AGCCTTTGTCTCAAGAAGAATCCACCCTCATTGAAAGAGCAACGGCTACAATCAACAGCATCCCCATCTC
TGAAGACTACAGCGTCGCCAGCGCAGCTCTCTCTAGCGACGGCCGCATCTTCACTGGTGTCAATGTATAT
CATTTTACTGGGGGACCTTGTGCAGAACTCGTGGTGCTGGGCACTGCTGCTGCTGCGGCAGCTGGCAACC
TGACTTGTATCGTCGCGATCGGAAATGAGAACAGGGGCATCTTGAGCCCCTGCGGACGGTGCCGACAGGT
GCTTCTCGATCTGCATCCTGGGATCAAAGCCATAGTGAAGGACAGTGATGGACAGCCGACGGCAGTTGGG
ATTCGTGAATTGCTGCCCTCTGGTTATGTGTGGGAGGGCTAAGCACTTCGTGGCCGAGGAGCAGGACTGA
CACGTGCTACGAGATTTCGATTCCACCGCCGCCTTCTATGAAAGGTTGGGCTTCGGAATCGTTTTCCGGG
ACGCCGGCTGGATGATCCTCCAGCGCGGGGATCTCATGCTGGAGTTCTTCGCCCACCCCAACTTGTTTAT
TGCAGCTTATAATGGTTACAAATAAAGCAATAGCATCACAAATTTCACAAATAAAGCATTTTTTTCACTG
CATTCTAGTTGTGGTTTGTCCAAACTCATCAATGTATCTTATCATGTCTGTATACCGTCGACCTCTAGCT
AGAGCTTGGCGTAATCATGGTCATAGCTGTTTCCTGTGTGAAATTGTTATCCGCTCACAATTCCACACAA
CATACGAGCCGGAAGCATAAAGTGTAAAGCCTGGGGTGCCTAATGAGTGAGCTAACTCACATTAATTGCG
TTGCGCTCACTGCCCGCTTTCCAGTCGGGAAACCTGTCGTGCCAGCTGCATTAATGAATCGGCCAACGCG
CGGGGAGAGGCGGTTTGCGTATTGGGCGCTCTTCCGCTTCCTCGCTCACTGACTCGCTGCGCTCGGTCGT
TCGGCTGCGGCGAGCGGTATCAGCTCACTCAAAGGCGGTAATACGGTTATCCACAGAATCAGGGGATAAC
GCAGGAAAGAACATGTGAGCAAAAGGCCAGCAAAAGGCCAGGAACCGTAAAAAGGCCGCGTTGCTGGCGT
TTTTCCATAGGCTCCGCCCCCCTGACGAGCATCACAAAAATCGACGCTCAAGTCAGAGGTGGCGAAACCC
GACAGGACTATAAAGATACCAGGCGTTTCCCCCTGGAAGCTCCCTCGTGCGCTCTCCTGTTCCGACCCTG
CCGCTTACCGGATACCTGTCCGCCTTTCTCCCTTCGGGAAGCGTGGCGCTTTCTCATAGCTCACGCTGTA
GGTATCTCAGTTCGGTGTAGGTCGTTCGCTCCAAGCTGGGCTGTGTGCACGAACCCCCCGTTCAGCCCGA
CCGCTGCGCCTTATCCGGTAACTATCGTCTTGAGTCCAACCCGGTAAGACACGACTTATCGCCACTGGCA
GCAGCCACTGGTAACAGGATTAGCAGAGCGAGGTATGTAGGCGGTGCTACAGAGTTCTTGAAGTGGTGGC
CTAACTACGGCTACACTAGAAGAACAGTATTTGGTATCTGCGCTCTGCTGAAGCCAGTTACCTTCGGAAA
AAGAGTTGGTAGCTCTTGATCCGGCAAAAAAACCACCGCTGGTAGCGGTGGTTTTTTTGTTTGCAAGCAG
CAGATTACGCGCAGAAAAAAAGGATCTCAAGAAGATCCTTTGATCTTTTCTACGGGGTCTGACGCTCAGT
GGAACGAAAACTCACGTTAAGGGATTTTGGTCATGAGATTATCAAAAAGGATCTTCACCTAGATCCTTTT
AAATTAAAAATGAAGTTTTAAATCAATCTAAAGTATATATGAGTAAACTTGGTCTGACAGTTACCAATGC
TTAATCAGTGAGGCACCTATCTCAGCGATCTGTCTATTTCGTTCATCCATAGTTGCCTGACTCCCCGTCG
TGTAGATAACTACGATACGGGAGGGCTTACCATCTGGCCCCAGTGCTGCAATGATACCGCGAGACCCACG
CTCACCGGCTCCAGATTTATCAGCAATAAACCAGCCAGCCGGAAGGGCCGAGCGCAGAAGTGGTCCTGCA
ACTTTATCCGCCTCCATCCAGTCTATTAATTGTTGCCGGGAAGCTAGAGTAAGTAGTTCGCCAGTTAATA
GTTTGCGCAACGTTGTTGCCATTGCTACAGGCATCGTGGTGTCACGCTCGTCGTTTGGTATGGCTTCATT
CAGCTCCGGTTCCCAACGATCAAGGCGAGTTACATGATCCCCCATGTTGTGCAAAAAAGCGGTTAGCTCC
TTCGGTCCTCCGATCGTTGTCAGAAGTAAGTTGGCCGCAGTGTTATCACTCATGGTTATGGCAGCACTGC
ATAATTCTCTTACTGTCATGCCATCCGTAAGATGCTTTTCTGTGACTGGTGAGTACTCAACCAAGTCATT
CTGAGAATAGTGTATGCGGCGACCGAGTTGCTCTTGCCCGGCGTCAATACGGGATAATACCGCGCCACAT
AGCAGAACTTTAAAAGTGCTCATCATTGGAAAACGTTCTTCGGGGCGAAAACTCTCAAGGATCTTACCGC
TGTTGAGATCCAGTTCGATGTAACCCACTCGTGCACCCAACTGATCTTCAGCATCTTTTACTTTCACCAG
CGTTTCTGGGTGAGCAAAAACAGGAAGGCAAAATGCCGCAAAAAAGGGAATAAGGGCGACACGGAAATGT
TGAATACTCATACTCTTCCTTTTTCAATATTATTGAAGCATTTATCAGGGTTATTGTCTCATGAGCGGAT
ACATATTTGAATGTATTTAGAAAAATAAACAAATAGGGGTTCCGCGCACATTTCCCCGAAAAGTGCCACC
TGACG
