>Addgene plasmid #49332 | CaV1.3e[8a,11,31b,Δ32,Δ42a] | depositor partial sequence | sequence record 73268 | CAV1.3 ORF
ATGCAGCATCAACGGCAGCAGCAAGAGGACCACGCGAACGAGGCAAACTATGCAAGAGGCACCAGACTCC
CTATTTCTGGTGAAGGACCAACTTCTCAGCCGAACAGCTCCAAGCAAACCGTCCTGTCTTGGCAAGCTGC
AATTGATGCTGCTAGACAGGCCAAGGCCGCCCAGACCATGAGCACGTCTGCACCCCCACCTGTAGGATCT
CTCTCCCAAAGAAAACGTCAGCAATACGCCAAGAGCAAAAAACAGGGTAACTCGTCTAACAGCCGACCTG
CCCGTGCCCTCTTCTGTTTATCCCTCAATAACCCCATCCGAAGAGCCTGCATTAGTATAGTGGATTGGAA
ACCATTTGACATATTTATATTATTGGCTATTTTTGCCAATTGTGTGGCCTTAGCTATTTACATCCCGTTC
CCTGAAGATGATTCTAATTCAACAAATCATAACTTGGAAAAAGTAGAATATGCCTTCCTGATTATCTTTA
CAGTGGAGACATTTCTGAAGATTATAGCGTACGGACTGCTGCTGCATCCTAATGCTTACGTTAGGAACGG
ATGGAACTTACTGGATTTTGTTATAGTAATAGTAGGATTGTTTAGTGTAATTTTGGAACAATTAACCAAA
GAAACAGAAGGCGGGAACCACTCTAGTGGCAAATCAGGAGGCTTTGATGTCAAAGCCCTCCGTGCCTTCC
GAGTGTTAAGACCGCTTCGACTTGTATCAGGAGTGCCCAGTTTACAAGTTGTTCTGAACTCCATTATAAA
AGCCATGGTCCCCCTCCTCCACATAGCCCTTTTGGTGTTATTCGTAATTATCATCTATGCGATTATAGGG
TTGGAACTTTTTATTGGAAAAATGCACAAAACCTGTTTTTTTGCTGACTCAGATATAGTAGCTGAAGAGG
ACCCAGCTCCATGCGCGTTCTCAGGGAATGGACGCCAGTGTGCCGCCAATGGCACGGAATGTAGGAGCGG
CTGGGTCGGCCCCAATGGAGGCATCACTAATTTTGACAACTTTGCCTTTGCCATGCTCACTGTGTTCCAG
TGCATCACCATGGAGGGCTGGACAGATGTGCTCTACTGGGTTAATGATGCGATAGGATGGGAGTGGCCAT
GGGTGTATTTTGTTAGTCTGATCATCCTTGGCTCATTTTTCGTCCTTAACCTGGTTCTTGGTGTCCTTAG
TGGAGAATTCTCAAAGGAAAGAGAGAAGGCTAAAGCACGTGGAGATTTCCAGAAGCTTCGGGAGAAGCAG
CAGCTGGAAGAGGATCTCAAGGGCTACTTGGACTGGATCACCCAGGCAGAAGACATAGATCCTGAGAATG
AAGAGGAGGGTGGAGAGGAGGGCAAACGAAACACTAGCATGCCCACCAGTGAGACCGAATCTGTGAACAC
AGAGAACGTAAGTGGTGAAGGCGAGACCCAGGGATGCTGTGGAAGTCTCTGGTGCTGGTGGAAAAGAAGA
GGCGCGGCCAAGACTGGGCCCTCTGGGTGTCGGCGGTGGGGCCAAGCCATCTCGAAATCCAAGCTCAGCC
GTCGGTGGCGTCGCTGGAACCGGTTCAATCGCAGGAGATGCAGGGCAGCTGTGAAGTCTGTCACGTTTTA
CTGGCTGGTGATCGTTCTGGTGTTTCTCAACACTCTGACGATTTCCTCTGAGCACTACAATCAGCCAGAC
TGGCTGACGCAGATTCAAGATATAGCGAACAAAGTGCTCTTGGCTTTGTTCACCTGTGAGATGCTGGTGA
AGATGTACAGCCTGGGCCTCCAGGCCTACTTCGTCTCTCTCTTCAACCGCTTCGATTGCTTTGTGGTGTG
TGGGGGAATCACCGAAACCATCCTGGTGGAACTGGAGCTCATGTCTCCCCTGGGCGTCTCTGTGTTCCGG
TGTGTACGTCTCCTGAGGATCTTCAAAGTGACCAGGCACTGGACTTCCCTGAGCAACTTGGTGGCGTCCC
TGTTAAACTCCATGAAGTCCATCGCCTCTCTGCTGTTGCTGCTCTTCCTCTTCATCATCATCTTCTCCCT
GCTGGGGATGCAGCTGTTCGGAGGGAAGTTCAATTTCGATGAGACACAGACCAAGCGAAGCACCTTCGAC
AACTTCCCACAGGCGCTCCTGACTGTGTTCCAGATCCTGACGGGCGAAGACTGGAATGCGGTGATGTATG
ACGGCATCATGGCCTACGGAGGCCCGTCCTCCTCTGGAATGATTGTCTGTATTTACTTCATCATCCTTTT
CATCTGTGGTAACTATATCCTGCTGAACGTCTTCTTGGCCATTGCTGTAGACAATTTGGCTGATGCTGAA
AGTCTGAACACTGCTCAGAAAGAGGAAGCCGAAGAAAAAGAAAGGAAAAAAATTGCCAGAAAAGAAAGCC
TAGAAAACAAAAAAAACAACAAACCAGAGGTCAACCAGATAGCCAACAGTGACAACAAGGTTACTATTGA
TGACTATCAAGAGGAGGCTGAAGATAAGGACCCTTATCCACCCTGCGATGTGCCAGTAGGTGAAGAGGAA
GAGGAGGAGGAAGAGGACGAGCCTGAGGTTCCTGCTGGTCCCCGTCCTCGAAGAATCTCAGAGTTGAACA
TGAAGGAGAAAATTGCGCCCATCCCCGAAGGAAGCGCATTCTTCATTCTTAGCAAGACCAACCCGATCCG
TGTGGGTTGCCACAAACTCATCAACCACCACATCTTCACCAACCTCATCCTGGTCTTCATCATGCTGAGC
AGCGCTGCCCTGGCCGCAGAGGATCCCATCCGCAGCCACTCCTTCCGCAACACTATACTGGGCTACTTTG
ACTATGCTTTCACAGCCATCTTTACGGTTGAAATCCTGTTAAAGATGACAACTTTTGGAGCGTTCTTGCA
CAAAGGGGCTTTCTGTAGGAACTACTTCAATTTGCTGGACATGCTGGTCGTTGGGGTGTCTCTGGTGTCA
TTTGGGATTCAATCCAGTGCCATCTCGGTTGTGAAGATTCTGAGGGTCTTAAGGGTCTTGAGGCCTCTCA
GAGCAATCAACAGAGCAAAAGGACTTAAGCACGTGGTCCAGTGTGTCTTTGTGGCCATCCGAACCATCGG
CAACATCATGATCGTCACGACCCTGCTCCAGTTCATGTTTGCTTGCATTGGGGTCCAGCTGTTCAAGGGG
AAGTTCTACCGTTGCACAGATGAGGCCAAAAGTAACCCCGAGGAGTGCAGGGGGCTTTTCATCCTTTATA
AGGACGGCGATGTCGACAGTCCCGTGGTCCGTGAGAGGATCTGGCAAAACAGTGATTTCAATTTCGACAA
TGTCCTTTCGGCTATGATGGCGCTCTTCACGGTCTCGACTTTTGAGGGCTGGCCCGCGTTGCTGTACAAA
GCTATTGACTCAAACGGAGAGAACGTTGGTCCTGTCTACAACTACCGTGTGGAGATCTCCATCTTCTTCA
TTATCTACATCATCATCGTGGCCTTCTTCATGATGAATATCTTCGTGGGCTTCGTCATCGTCACCTTCCA
GGAGCAGGGAGAAAAGGAGTATAAGAACTGTGAGCTGGACAAAAATCAGCGTCAGTGTGTGGAATATGCC
TTGAAGGCCCGCCCCTTAAGGAGATACATCCCCAAAAACCCATACCAGTACAAGTTCTGGTACGTGGTGA
ACTCCTCGCCTTTCGAATATATGATGTTTGTCCTCATCATGCTCAACACGCTCTGCCTGGCCATGCAGCA
CTATGAGCAATCCAAGATGTTCAATGACGCCATGGACATTCTGAACATGGTCTTCACGGGGGTCTTCACC
GTTGAGATGGTTTTGAAAGTCATCGCATTTAAGCCCAAGCACTATTTCACTGATGCATGGAATACTTTTG
ATGCCTTAATTGTTGTCGGTAGCGTCGTTGATATTGCTATAACTGAAGTGAATAACTCTGAAGAGAGCAA
TAGAATCTCCATCACCTTTTTCCGTCTTTTCCGAGTGATGCGGTTGGTGAAGCTTCTCAGCAGAGGGGAA
GGCATCCGGACTCTGCTATGGACCTTCATTAAGTCCTTCCAGGCACTCCCATATGTCGCCCTCCTCATTG
CCATGCTCTTCTTCATCTACGCCGTCATTGGCATGCAGATGTTTGGGAAGGTTGCCATGAGAGATAACAA
CCAGATCAATAGGAACAACAACTTCCAGACGTTTCCCCAGGCAGTGCTGCTGCTCTTCAGGTGTGCAACA
GGGGAGGCCTGGCAGGAGATCATGCTCGCCTGCCTCCCTGGGAAGCTGTGTGACCCGGACTCAGATTACA
ACCCAGGAGAGGAATATACTTGTGGGAGCAACTTTGCCATTGTCTACTTCATCAGCTTTTACATGCTCTG
TGCGTTCCTGATCATCAACCTCTTCGTGGCTGTCATCATGGACAATTTTGACTATCTGACGAGGGACTGG
TCTATTCTGGGGCCTCACCACTTGGACGAATTCAAAAGAATATGGTCTGAATATGACCCCGAGGCAAAGG
GAAGGATAAAACACCTTGATGTGGTCACTTTGCTCCGACGTATCCAGCCTCCCCTGGGATTTGGAAAGTT
GTGTCCACACCGAGTGGCGTGTAAGAGATTGGTCGCCATGAACATGCCTCTCAACAGTGATGGGACAGTC
ATGTTCAATGCAACTCTGTTTGCTTTGGTACGGACGGCTCTCAAGATCAAGACTGAAGGCAACCTGGAGC
AAGCTAATGAAGAGCTCCGCGCTGTGATAAAGAAAATCTGGAAGAAGACAAGCATGAAGCTACTTGACCA
AGTTGTCCCTCCAGCTGGTGATGATGAGGTAACCGTGGGGAAGTTCTATGCCACTTTCCTGATACAGGAC
TACTTTAGGAAATTCAAGAAGCGGAAAGAGCAAGGCCTGGTGGGGAAATACCCTGCGAAGAACACCACGA
TCGCCCTACAGGCGGGATTAAGGACCCTGCATGACATTGGGCCAGAAATCCGACGGGCTATATCCTGTGA
CTTGCAAGATGACGAACCAGAAGACTCCAAACCAGAAGAGGAAGATGTATTCAAAAGAAATGGTGCCCTG
CTTGGAAACTATGTCAATCATGTTAATAGTGATAGGAGAGAGTCCCTTCAGCAGACCAATACCACCCACC
GTCCCCTGCATGTCCAAAGGCCTTCAATTCCACCTGCAAGTGATACTGAGAAACCGCTGTTTCCTCCAGC
AGGAAATTCGGTGTGTCATAACCATCATAACCATAATTCCATAGGGAAGCAAGTTCCCACCTCCACAAAT
GCCAATCTCAATAACGCCAATATGTCCAAAGCTGCCCACGGAAAGCGGCCCAGCATTGGGGACCTTGAGC
ATGTGTCTGAAAACGGCCATTACTCCTACAAGCACGACCGAGAGCTTCAAAGAAGGTCCAGTATTAAAAG
AACCCGCTATTATGAAACTTACATTAGGTCTGAGTCAGGAGACGAGCAGCTTCCAACCATTTGCCGTGAA
GACCCTGAGATACACGGCTACTTCCGAGACCCCCGCTGCTTCGGGGAGCAGGAATATTTCAGTAGCGAGG
AGTGCTGTGAGGATGACAGTTCTCCCACCTGGAGCAGGCAAAACTACAGCTATTACAACAGGTACCCAGG
CAGCTCCATGGACTTTGAGAGGCCCCGAGGCTACCATCACCCCCAAGGTTTCTTAGAAGATGACGACTCT
CCCATTGGCTATGACTCACGGAGATCTCCAAGAAGACGCCTTCTACCTCCTACCCCACCATCCCATCGGA
GGTCCTCCTTCAACTTTGAGTGTCTGCGCAGGCAAAACAGCCAAGATGACGTCCTTCCGTCGCCTGCCCT
GCCTCACCGCGCTGCCCTGCCCCTGCACCTTATGCAGCAGCAGATCATGGCCGTTGCAGGCCTAGATTCC
AGTAAAGCCCAGAAGTACTCGCCGAGCCACTCTACCCGGTCATGGGCCACCCCTCCAGCAACCCCTCCGT
ACCGAGACTGGACCCCATGCTACACCCCTTTGATCCAGGTGGATCGCTCAGAGTCTATGGACCAGGTCAA
TGGCAGCCTGCCGTCGCTACACCGCAGTTCCTGGTATACAGATGAACCCGACATCTCCTATAGGACTTTC
ACACCGGCCAGCCTGACCGTCCCCAGCAGCTTCCGGAACAAAAACAGCGACAAGCAGAGGAGTGCAGACA
GCCTGGTGGAAGCAGTCCTGATATCCGAAGGCTTGGGACGCTACGCAAGGGACCCAAAATTTGTCTCAGC
AACAAAACATGAGATCGCCGATGCCTGTGACCTAACCATAGACGAGATGGAGAGCGCGGCCAGCACCCTG
CTCAATGGAAGCGTGTGTCCTCGAGCCAACGGGGACATGGGCCCCATCTCACACCGCCAGGACTATGAGC
TCCAGGACTTTGGTCCTGGCTACAGTGACGAGGAACCAGACCCTGGGCGAGAGGAAGAGGACCTGGCAGA
TGAAATGATTTGCATCACCACCTTGTAG
