>Addgene plasmid #49332 | CaV1.3e[8a,11,31b,Δ32,Δ42a] | addgene partial sequence | sequence record 76746 | BGH-rev 5'-TAGAAGGCACAGTCGAGG-3'
GGTGATGGTGATGATGACCGGTACGCGTAGAATCGAGACCGAGGAGAGGGTTAGGGATAGGCTTACCTTC
GAACCGCGGGATTGCTACAAGGTGGTGATGCAAATCATTTCATCTGCCAGGTCCTCTTCCTCTCGCCCAG
GGTCTGGTTCCTCGTCACTGTAGCCAGGACCAAAGTCCTGGAGCTCATAGTCCTGGCGGTGTGAGATGGG
GCCCATGTCCCCGTTGGCTCGAGGACACACGCTTCCATTGAGCAGGGTGCTGGCCGCGCTCTCCATCTCG
TCTATGGTTAGGTCACAGGCATCGGCGATCTCATGTTTTGTTGCTGAGACAAATTTTGGGTCCCTTGCGT
AGCGTCCCAAGCCTTCGGATATCAGGACTGCTTCCACCAGGCTGTCTGCACTCCTCTGCTTGTCGCTGTT
TTTGTTCCGGAAGCTGCTGGGGACGGTCAGGCTGGCCGGTGTGAAAGTCCTATAGGAGATGTCGGGTTCA
TCTGTATACCAGGAACTGCGGTGTAGCGACGGCAGGCTGCCATTGACCTGGTCCATAGACTCTGAGCGAT
CCACCTGGATCAAAGGGGTGTAGCATGGGGTCCAGTCTCGGTACGGAGGGGTTGCTGGAGGGGTGGCCCA
TGACCGGGTAGAGTGGCTCGGCGAGTACTTCTGGGCTTTACTGGAATCTAGGCCTGCAACGGCCATGATC
TGCTGCTGCATAAGGTGCAGGGGCAGGGCAGCGCGGTGAGGCAGGGCAGGCGACGGAAGGACGTCATCTT
GGCTGTTTTGCCTGCGCAGACACTCAAAGTTGAAGGAGGACCTCCGATGGGATGGTGGGGTAGGAGGTAG
AA
