>Addgene plasmid #49332 | CaV1.3e[8a,11,31b,Δ32,Δ42a] | addgene partial sequence | sequence record 76747 | rCaV1-3e-42R 5'-GACACACCGAATTTCCTGCT
TTGCAGGTGGAATTGAAGGCCTTTGGACATGCAGGGGACGGTGGGTGGTATTGGTCTGCTGAAGGGACTC
TCTCCTATCACTATTAACATGATTGACATAGTTTCCAAGCAGGGCACCATTTCTTTTGAATACATCTTCC
TCTTCTGGTTTGGAGTCTTCTGGTTCGTCATCTTGCAAGTCACAGGATATAGCCCGTCGGATTTCTGGCC
CAATGTCATGCAGGGTCCTTAATCCCGCCTGTAGGGCGATCGTGGTGTTCTTCGCAGGGTATTTCCCCAC
CAGGCCTTGCTCTTTCCGCTTCTTGAATTTCCTAAAGTAGTCCTGTATCAGGAAAGTGGCATAGAACTTC
CCCACGGTTACCTCATCATCACCAGCTGGAGGGACAACTTGGTCAAGTAGCTTCATGCTTGTCTTCTTCC
AGATTTTCTTTATCACAGCGCGGAGCTCTTCATTAGCTTGCTCCAGGTTGCCTTCAGTCTTGATCTTGAG
AGCCGTCCGTACCAAAGCAAACAGAGTTGCATTGAACATGACTGTCCCATCACTGTTGAGAGGCATGTTC
ATGGCGACCAATCTCTTACACGCCACTCGGTGTGGACACAACTTTCCAAATCCCAGGGGAGGCTGGATAC
GTCGGAGCAAAGTGACCACATCAAGGTGTTTTATCCTTCCCTTTGCCTCGGGGTCATATTCAGACCATAT
TCTTTTGAATTCGTCCAAGTGGTGAGGCCCCAGAATAGACCAGTCCCTCGTCAGATAGTCAAAATTGTCC
ATGATGACAGCCACGAAGAGGTTGATGATCAGGAACGCACAGAGCATGTAAAAGCTGATGAAGTAGACAA
TGGCAAAGTTGCTCCCACAAGTATATTCCTCTCCTGGGTTGTAATCTGAGTCCGGGTCACACAGCTTCCC
A
