>Addgene plasmid #49332 | CaV1.3e[8a,11,31b,Δ32,Δ42a] | addgene partial sequence | sequence record 78758 | T7 5'-TAATACGACTCACTATAGGG-3'
TTCGTGGAATGCAGCATCAACGGCAGCAGCAAGAGGACCACGCGAACGAGGCAAACTATGCAAGAGGCAC
CAGACTCCCTATTTCTGGTGAAGGACCAACTTCTCAGCCGAACAGCTCCAAGCAAACCGTCCTGTCTTGG
CAAGCTGCAATTGATGCTGCTAGACAGGCCAAGGCCGCCCAGACCATGAGCACGTCTGCACCCCCACCTG
TAGGATCTCTCTCCCAAAGAAAACGTCAGCAATACGCCAAGAGCAAAAAACAGGGTAACTCGTCTAACAG
CCGACCTGCCCGTGCCCTCTTCTGTTTATCCCTCAATAACCCCATCCGAAGAGCCTGCATTAGTATAGTG
GATTGGAAACCATTTGACATATTTATATTATTGGCTATTTTTGCCAATTGTGTGGCCTTAGCTATTTACA
TCCCGTTCCCTGAAGATGATTCTAATTCAACAAATCATAACTTGGAAAAAGTAGAATATGCCTTCCTGAT
TATCTTTACAGTGGAGACATTTCTGAAGATTATAGCGTACGGACTGCTGCTGCATCCTAATGCTTACGTT
AGGAACGGATGGAACTTACTGGATTTTGTTATAGTAATAGTAGGATTGTTTAGTGTAATTTTGGAACAAT
TAACCAAAGAAACAGAAGGCGGGAACCACTCTAGTGGCAAATCAGGAGGCTTTGATGTCAAAGCCCTCCG
TGCCTTCCGAGTGTTAAGACCGCTTCGACTTGTATCAGGAGTGCCCAGTTTACAAGTTGTTCTGAACTCC
ATTATAAAAGCCATGGTCCCCCTCCTCCACATAGCCCTTTTGGTGTTATTCGTAATTATCATCTATGCGA
TTATAGGGTTGGAACTTTTTATTGGAAAAATGCAC
